>Addgene plasmid #219045 | SFFV-TRPS1-Brd 67 | addgene full sequence | sequence record 449884 | Addgene NGS Result
ATACCAGACAATAATTGTCTGGCCTGTACCGTCAGCGTCATTGACGCTGCGCCCATAGTGCTTCCTGCTG
CTCCCAAGAACCCAAGGAACAAAGCTCCTATTCCCACTGCTCTTTTTTCTCTCTGCACCACTCTTCTCTT
TGCCTTGGTGGGTGCTACTCCTAATGGTTCAATTTTTACTACTTTATATTTATATAATTCACTTCTCCAA
TTGTCCCTCATATCTCCTCCTCCAGGTCTGAAGATCAGCGGCCGCTTGCTGTGCGGTGGTCTTACTTTTG
TTTTGCTCTTCCTCTATCTTGTCTAAAGCTTCCTTGGTGTCTTTTATCTCTATCCTTTGATGCACACAAT
AGAGGGTTGCTACTGTATTATATAATGATCTAAGTTCTTCTGATCCTGTCTGAAGGGATGGTTGTAGCTG
TCCCAGTATTTGTCTACAGCCTTCTGATGTTTCTAACAGGCCAGGATTAACTGCGAATCGTTCTAGCTCC
CTGCTTGCCCATACTATATGTTTTAATTTATATTTTTTCTTTCCCCCTGGCCTTAACCGAATTTTTTCCC
ATCGCGATCTAATTCTCCCCCGCTTAATACTGACGCTCTCGCACCCATCTCTCTCCTTCTAGCCTCCGCT
AGTCAAAATTTTTGGCGTACTCACCAGTCGCCGCCCCTCGCCTCTTGCCGTGCGCGCTTCAGCAAGCCGA
GTCCTGCGTCGAGAGAGCTCCTCTGGTTTCCCTTTCGCTTTCAAGTCCCTGTTCGGGCGCCACTGCTAGA
GATTTTCCACACTGACTAAAAGGGTCTGAGGGATCTCTAGTTACCAGAGTCACACAACAGACGGGCACAC
ACTACTTGAAGCACTCAAGGCAAGCTTTATTGAGGCTTAAGCAGTGGGTTCCCTAGTTAGCCAGAGAGCT
CCCAGGCTCAGATCTGGTCTAACCAGAGAGACCCGTTTATGTATCGAGCTAGGCACTTAAATACAATATC
TCTGCAATGCGGCAATTCAGTGGTTCGTCCAATCCATGTCAGACCCGTCTGTTGCCTTCCTAATAAGGCA
CGATCGTACCACCTTACTTCCACCAATCGGCATGCACGGTGCTTTTTCTCTCCTTGTAAGGCATGTTGCT
AACTCATCGTTACCATGTTGCAAGACTACAAGAGTATTGCATAAGACTACATTAAGCTTGCAGCTCCAGC
TTTTGTTCCCTTTAGTGAGGGTTAATTGCGCGCTTGGCGTAATCATGGTCATAGCTGTTTCCTGTGTGAA
ATTGTTATCCGCTCACAATTCCACACAACATACGAGCCGGAAGCATAAAGTGTAAAGCCTGGGGTGCCTA
ATGAGTGAGCTAACTCACATTAATTGCGTTGCGCTCACTGCCCGCTTTCCAGTCGGGAAACCTGTCGTGC
CAGCTGCATTAATGAATCGGCCAACGCGCGGGGAGAGGCGGTTTGCGTATTGGGCGCTCTTCCGCTTCCT
CGCTCACTGACTCGCTGCGCTCGGTCGTTCGGCTGCGGCGAGCGGTATCAGCTCACTCAAAGGCGGTAAT
ACGGTTATCCACAGAATCAGGGGATAACGCAGGAAAGAACATGTGAGCAAAAGGCCAGCAAAAGGCCAGG
AACCGTAAAAAGGCCGCGTTGCTGGCGTTTTTCCATAGGCTCCGCCCCCCTGACGAGCATCACAAAAATC
GACGCTCAAGTCAGAGGTGGCGAAACCCGACAGGACTATAAAGATACCAGGCGTTTCCCCCTGGAAGCTC
CCTCGTGCGCTCTCCTGTTCCGACCCTGCCGCTTACCGGATACCTGTCCGCCTTTCTCCCTTCGGGAAGC
GTGGCGCTTTCTCATAGCTCACGCTGTAGGTATCTCAGTTCGGTGTAGGTCGTTCGCTCCAAGCTGGGCT
GTGTGCACGAACCCCCCGTTCAGCCCGACCGCTGCGCCTTATCCGGTAACTATCGTCTTGAGTCCAACCC
GGTAAGACACGACTTATCGCCACTGGCAGCAGCCACTGGTAACAGGATTAGCAGAGCGAGGTATGTAGGC
GGTGCTACAGAGTTCTTGAAGTGGTGGCCTAACTACGGCTACACTAGAAGAACAGTATTTGGTATCTGCG
CTCTGCTGAAGCCAGTTACCTTCGGAAAAAGAGTTGGTAGCTCTTGATCCGGCAAACAAACCACCGCTGG
TAGCGGTGGTTTTTTTGTTTGCAAGCAGCAGATTACGCGCAGAAAAAAAGGATCTCAAGAAGATCCTTTG
ATCTTTTCTACGGGGTCTGACGCTCAGTGGAACGAAAACTCACGTTAAGGGATTTTGGTCATGAGATTAT
CAAAAAGGATCTTCACCTAGATCCTTTTAAATTAAAAATGAAGTTTTAAATCAATCTAAAGTATATATGA
GTAAACTTGGTCTGACAGTTACCAATGCTTAATCAGTGAGGCACCTATCTCAGCGATCTGTCTATTTCGT
TCATCCATAGTTGCCTGACTCCCCGTCGTGTAGATAACTACGATACGGGAGGGCTTACCATCTGGCCCCA
GTGCTGCAATGATACCGCGAGACCCACGCTCACCGGCTCCAGATTTATCAGCAATAAACCAGCCAGCCGG
AAGGGCCGAGCGCAGAAGTGGTCCTGCAACTTTATCCGCCTCCATCCAGTCTATTAATTGTTGCCGGGAA
GCTAGAGTAAGTAGTTCGCCAGTTAATAGTTTGCGCAACGTTGTTGCCATTGCTACAGGCATCGTGGTGT
CACGCTCGTCGTTTGGTATGGCTTCATTCAGCTCCGGTTCCCAACGATCAAGGCGAGTTACATGATCCCC
CATGTTGTGCAAAAAAGCGGTTAGCTCCTTCGGTCCTCCGATCGTTGTCAGAAGTAAGTTGGCCGCAGTG
TTATCACTCATGGTTATGGCAGCACTGCATAATTCTCTTACTGTCATGCCATCCGTAAGATGCTTTTCTG
TGACTGGTGAGTACTCAACCAAGTCATTCTGAGAATAGTGTATGCGGCGACCGAGTTGCTCTTGCCCGGC
GTCAATACGGGATAATACCGCGCCACATAGCAGAACTTTAAAAGTGCTCATCATTGGAAAACGTTCTTCG
GGGCGAAAACTCTCAAGGATCTTACCGCTGTTGAGATCCAGTTCGATGTAACCCACTCGTGCACCCAACT
GATCTTCAGCATCTTTTACTTTCACCAGCGTTTCTGGGTGAGCAAAAACAGGAAGGCAAAATGCCGCAAA
AAAGGGAATAAGGGCGACACGGAAATGTTGAATACTCATACTCTTCCTTTTTCAATATTATTGAAGCATT
TATCAGGGTTATTGTCTCATGAGCGGATACATATTTGAATGTATTTAGAAAAATAAACAAATAGGGGTTC
CGCGCACATTTCCCCGAAAAGTGCCACCTAAATTGTAAGCGTTAATATTTTGTTAAAATTCGCGTTAAAT
TTTTGTTAAATCAGCTCATTTTTTAACCAATAGGCCGAAATCGGCAAAATCCCTTATAAATCAAAAGAAT
AGACCGAGATAGGGT
[37 nt withheld, positions 3516-3552]
AAAGAACGTGGACTCCAACGTCAAAGG
[49 nt withheld, positions 3580-3628]
T
[91 nt withheld, positions 3630-3720]
G
[124 nt withheld, positions 3722-3845]
CCCATTCGCCATTCAGGCTGCGCAACTGTTGGGAAGGGCGATCGGTGCGGGCCTCTTCGCTATTACGCCA
GCTGGCGAAAGGGGGATGTGCTGCAAGGCGATTAAGTTGGGTAACGCCAGGGTTTTCCCAGTCACGACGT
TGTAAAACGACGGCCAGTGAGCGCGCGTAATACGACTCACTATAGGGCGAATTGGGTACGTCCCTAGGCC
TCCAAAAAAGCCTCCTCACTACTTCTGGAATAGCTCAGAGGCCGAGGCGGCCTCGGCCTCTGCATAAATA
AAAAAAATTAGTCAGCCATGGGGCGGAGAATGGGCGGAACTGGGCGGAGTTAGGGGCGGGATGGGCGGAG
TTAGGGGCGGGATAGCTAGAGCCAGACATGATAAGATACATTGATGAGTTTGGACAAACCACAACTAGAA
TGCAGTGAAAAAAATGCTTTATTTGTGAAATTTGTGATGCTATTGCTTTATTTGTAACCATTATAAGCTG
CAATAAACAAGTTCCTCTCACTCTCTGATATTCATTTCTTTGCAAGTTATAAATACTGAATAATAAGATG
ACATGAACTACTACTGCTAGAGATTTTCCACACTGACTAAAAGGGTCTGAGGGATCTCTAGTTACCAGAG
TCACACAACAGACGGGCACACACTACTTGAAGCACTCAAGGCAAGCTTTATTGAGGCTTAAGCAGTGGGT
TCCCTAGTTAGCCAGAGAGCTCCCAGGCTCAGATCTGGTCTAACCAGAGAGACCCAGTACAAGCAAAAAG
CAGATCTTGTCTTCGTTGGGAGTGAATTAGCCCTTCCAGTCCCCCCTTTTCTTTTAAAAAGTGGCTAAGA
TCTACAGCTGCCTTGTAAGTCATTGGTCTAGAAGCGCTGAAGGACCTGTACATCTAGAAGGTACAGCTTG
ATATCGAATTGCAAAGGACGTCAGCTTCCCCGACAACACCACGGAATTATCAGTGCCCAGCAACCTAGCC
CCTGTCCAGCAGCGGGCAAGGCAGGCGGCGATGAGTTCTGCCGTGGCGATCGGGAGGGGGAAAGCGAAAG
TCCCAGAAAGGAGTTGACAGGTGGTGGCAATGCCCCAGCCAGTGGGGGTTGCGTCAGCAAACACAGAGCA
CACCACGCCACGTTGACGGACAACGGGCCACAACTCCTCATAAAGAGACAGCAACCAGGATTTATACAAG
GAGGAGAAAACGAAAGCCGTACGGGAAGCAATAGCATGATACAGAGGCATTAAAGCAGCATATCCACACA
GCGTAAAAGGAGCAACATAGTTAAGAATATCAGTCAATCTTTCACAAATTTTGTAATCCAGAGGTTGATT
AACAGGAACAGAGCGTAAATAACGGGAAAGTTTCTTAACATGTTTGTCTTGTGGCAATACACCTGAACTA
GTAATTACATATCCCTAAAAATGTAAATGATTGCCCCACCATTTTGTTTTATTAACATTTAAATGTATAC
CCAAATCAAGAAAAACAGAACAAATATGGGAATAAATGGCGGTAAGATGCTCGAATTCCTGCAGCCCGGG
GGATCCGACCGGTCTACAGGAATCCCTTGGTTTCCACAGCCAAGCCATAAATAGGTCGCGCCAGATGGGC
GGCCTCCACATTGGGACTATCCCTTAGAGTCTTTGTCTGCTCTTGGGTGCCAGACACAGGCGTCAGCAGC
CCCAGGCTTGCTTGGGTGTATGACGGACTCCCCCGCAGGATGTCTGCCCCTCTCCAAGTCACATTGCGAA
GGTCATCACTGGAACTCTCGGTCCAAACTTTCTCTTTGAGCCCGTCCTTCTCTTCCAGCTTCTCTCTCTT
CACCACACTCTCAGAAACTGGCTCTCCCATTTTAGAGTCTGGAGTTAGCAGATTGTAGACCCTGAAGTCA
ATTTTGGGCTCCTCTTTGATGGTGGATATGGCATGACCGTCCTCTTCGCCGTTGGCTGTAGTGATGTCCT
GTTCCTGGCAGTGAACAGTGTTGAAGTGCTCCAGTAGTGACTGAGTATCGGCAGCTGTAAAACTGCACTG
ACGGCATTTGTAGCAGCTGTGTGCTCTCCTGTAGTGTCGGGAAATCTCTTCTTCCACTTGGGTAATAAAA
TCACATTTGGTACATGAGTGTTCTTTGCTTTCCTTGACAGACTGCTGCCCATCCGATCCTTGCAGGTGAT
TTGCTTCTTGTTTGACATCCGATGCTTGGGACTCATGCACACTTTCATAGTGAAAGAGGAGTACATCTAC
GTCAGGGGTGGTGAATGAACACTGATGGCACTGATGTTTGACTCGCGAGCTTCCAGCCGCCCCAGGAGAC
AAGTGCAGAAGCAAGAGTGCACAGTGGGAACAATTACTTTTTCTACAAGCAAACGGATAAGTAATTTCTC
CAAGGTGCTTTTCTGGGCTGCAAAGTCCTCTGGGACAGAATGGACAGTGTTTAATGGTACACTTGTGAAT
GTTATGGAGCTGTTGATAATGACGGAGAAGTGGCCCCACTACAATTACATCAGGGCCATGGCTTTTGGAA
TATCGGAAGTCACAGAACTGACAATTATAGCTCGTTACCATATTATCCTCGGCTCCCTTGCTGGAGAAGT
CCTTCTTTTTAGCCCCACTCGAGCTCTTGTCTGTCTTGGTCATTGTCTCTCCTTCTGAACTTTTGGCTAG
ATCATTCTGATTAATGACAGAGCCCCTGGAAAGCTTATCATTTAACTCTGGATTAAGGCCGCCTGACTGC
ACTGCTCCGTGCTGCTTGCCATAATGTTCTAGCAGTTTAAGTGAGCTAGATGACTCACAGCTGAAACTAC
AAAATTTACACCAGTAGTAACTGGTGGCCTCTGTACCATTTTGTCTAGAGGAATCGAGGGGCTTTATGGG
CACTGAGTACCCAACAGGAGTGTCATCTCCTGCTTTGACTGTTATCTTGTCCTGCCATTTTCCCAAGTCT
CCAGAATCACTGGATTGAAGTGCAGGGATGGACTTGTTAGAGTTTTTCTCTGAAGGTTTTGCAACCTCAG
AGGAGGGGAGAGAAGCTTTTATTTTGTTTGGGTGAGTCTGAAGAAAATGTTGTTCTAATTCGGTGGATGA
ATTGCCCATATAAGTGAAATTGCAGAATTTACAGCGGAAATACTTGGTGTTCCCTTGGCAATCTGGTGTT
TTCCGTCCAATGCCAATGAATGTTCCACCTGAAGTCACCTGCACATCGTAGGTCCCATTTAGTAAAACAG
GCCTTGAAGAATTGATGTCCTGCAGCACACCAGAAAACACAGAACGGTTGACCTTCTGGAAGTCTTTGGA
ATGGCTGAACTGCACCATGTTATGAAGGGCCAAGATTTTGCTGTCCAGCTCAGCATCTTGCCTGGTGCGG
TTATGCAGTCCTAAGTGATACTTTCGGAAGTGCTTAATCAGATCTGTGGGGTCGTTGCCGTAGTAACCAT
ATCCACAGATATTGCATTTAAAGTCCTGAAGCTCTGGAGACAGAGGTGCCGGGTCTGGGTTGTCATTCAC
CAGTAAGTCAGTTTTGGATTTATTCAGTCTTACACCCCCATCTGAAGGCACTTGTGGGTTTTTTGAGGCC
ACTGAAACTGGGCTCAAACCTTGACAATTGGCTTGACCACTCTGTGCTTGCCCTGTTTCCTCTGTAGCCT
TTGGTGACATCTTCTGATCTTCCTTTGTCTCCAGTGAGTCCCCTGAGGGGGTGCAGGCCATATCTTGAGG
GTCATCTGCCTCTGCTCTTTGCGGAGACTTCAAGGGCTCACAGACTCCCCCAGCAGCTGGAGATGAGAAA
GCCAACATATTTCTGTCTGTCACCTCATCATGCGGAAAGGAGGGAAAGTTTCCTCCCTTACTGGGGCTTT
CATAATTGAAGCCAGCCTTCTCACTCAGAACTGCGCTTTTCAAGTCCTTCTTACTGCTAGAAGATGGATC
TTGAACATGCAAGCTATGTTCCTCCTTATGATTTAGTTCTGCAGCATCACTCTGATCCGTATTTTCTGAC
ATCTGATCTGCAGAAAATTCTTTGTTCTTTCCAGATACCTTGCTTTCTGTACCTATAGGCTCCAGGATCT
GGCCCTCGCCTTCACTTGCAACGTTTCTCAGAGGGGGGTTCTTTTTCCGGACCATTTCGAACCGCGGGCT
AGCGGATCCGTCGACGGTATCGATAAGCTTGATTCGACCGGCCGACTCAGTCTGTCGGAGGACTGGCGCG
CCGAGTGAGGGGTTGTGAGCTCTTTTATAGAGCTCGGGAAGCAGAAGCGCGCGAACAGAAGCGAGAAGCA
GGCTGATTGGTTAATTCAAATAAGGCGCAGGGTCATTTCAGGTCCTTGGGGGAGCCTGGAAACATCTGAT
GGGTCTTAAGAAACTGCTGAGGGTTGGGCCATATCTGGGGACCATCTGTTCTTGGCCTCGGGCCGGGGCC
GAAACTGCGGTGACCATCTGTTCTTGGCCCCGGGCCGGGGCCGAAACTGCTCACCGCAGATATCCTGTTT
GGCCCAACGTTAGCTATTTTCATGTACCCGCCCTTGATCTGAACTTCTCTATTCTTGGTTTGGTATTTTT
CCATGCCTTGCAAAATGGCGTTACTGCAGCCAGCTCGAGGCTAGTCTCGTGATCGATAAAATTTTGAATT
TTTGTAATTTGTTTTTGTAATTCTTTAGTTTGTATGTCTGTTGCTATTATGTCTACTATTCTTTCCCCTG
CACTGTACCCCCCAATCCCCCCTTTTCTTTTAAAAGTTAACCGATACCGTCGAGATCCGTTCACTAATCG
AATGGATCTGTCTCTGTCTCTCTCTCCACCTTCTTCTTCTATTCCTTCGGGCCTGTCGGGTCCCCTCGGG
GTTGGGAGGTGGGTCTGAAACGATAATGGTGAATATCCCTGCCTAACTCTATTCACTATAGAAAGTACAG
CAAAAACTATTCTTAAACCTACCAAGCCTCCTACTATCATTATGAATAATTTTATATACCACAGCCAATT
TGTTATGTTAAACCAATTCCACAAACTTGCCCATTTATCTAATTCCAATAATTCTTGTTCATTCTTTTCT
TGCTGGTTTTGCGATTCTTCAATTAAGGAGTGTATTAAGCTTGTGTAATTGTTAATTTCTCTGTCCCACT
CCATCCAGGTCGTGTGATTCCAAATCTGTTCCAGAGATTTATTACTCCAACTAGCATTCCAAGGCACAGC
AGTGGTGCAAATGAGTTTTCCAGAGCAACCCCAAATCCCCAGGAGCTGTTGATCCTTTAGGTATCTTTCC
ACAGCCAGGATTCTTGCCTGGAGCTGCTTGATGCCCCAGACTGTGAGTTGCAACAGATGCTGTTGCGCCT
CAATAGCCCTCAGCAAATTGTTCTGCTGCTGCACT
Features (pLannotate 1.2.2; 28 found; start..end, strand, type, name):
    245..608     -  CDS            HIV-1 gag (fragment): gag protein from human immunodeficiency virus 1; gag
    592..717     -  misc_feature   HIV-1 Ψ: packaging signal of human immunodeficiency virus type 1
    764..944     -  LTR            5' LTR (truncated): truncated 5' long terminal repeat (LTR) from HIV-1
    945..1171    -  promoter       RSV promoter: Rous sarcoma virus enhancer/promoter
   1199..1217    -  promoter       T3 promoter: promoter for bacteriophage T3 RNA polymerase
   1262..1278    -  protein_bind   lac operator: The lac repressor binds to the lac operator to inhibit transcription in E. coli. This inhibition can be relieved by adding lactose or isopropyl-β-D-thiogalactopyranoside (IPTG). lac repressor encoded by lacI
   1286..1316    -  promoter       lac promoter: promoter for the E. coli lac operon
   1331..1352    -  protein_bind   CAP binding site: CAP binding activates transcription in the presence of cAMP. E. coli catabolite activator protein
   1365..1457    -  CDS            lacI (fragment): lac repressor; lacI; The lac repressor binds to the lac operator to inhibit transcription in E. coli. This inhibition can be relieved by adding lactose or isopropyl-β-D-thiogalactopyranoside (IPTG).
   1640..2228    -  rep_origin     ori: high-copy-number ColE1/pMB1/pBR322/pUC origin of replication
   2399..3259    -  CDS            AmpR: β-lactamase; bla; confers resistance to ampicillin, carbenicillin, and related antibiotics
   3260..3364    -  promoter       AmpR promoter: bla
   3417..3845    -  rep_origin     f1 ori (sequence partly withheld): f1 bacteriophage origin of replication; arrow indicates direction of (+) strand synthesis
   3850..4005    -  CDS            lacZα (fragment): LacZα fragment of β-galactosidase; lacZ fragment
   4013..4031    +  promoter       T7 promoter: promoter for bacteriophage T7 RNA polymerase
   4052..4187    -  rep_origin     SV40 ori: SV40 origin of replication
   4227..4348    -  polyA_signal   SV40 poly(A) signal: SV40 polyadenylation signal
   4420..4653    -  LTR            3' LTR (ΔU3): self-inactivating 3' long terminal repeat (LTR) from HIV-1
   4655..4714    -  CDS            nef (fragment): NEF_HV1Z2 - Experimental evidence at protein level: Swiss-Prot protein existence level 1. Extracellular Nef protein targets CD4(+) T-lymphocytes for apoptosis by interacting with CXCR4 surface receptors. From Human immunodeficiency virus type 1 group M subtype D (isolate Z2/CDC-Z34) (HIV-1).
   4772..5175    -  misc_feature   WPRE: woodchuck hepatitis virus posttranscriptional regulatory element
   5307..5366    -  CDS            S (fragment): HBSAG_WHV6 - Experimental evidence at transcript level: Swiss-Prot protein existence level 2. The middle envelope protein plays an important role in the budding of the virion. It is involved in the induction of budding in a nucleocapsid independent way. In this process the majority of envelope proteins bud to form subviral lipoprotein particles of 22 nm of diameter that do not contain a nucleocapsid (By similarity). From Woodchuck hepatitis B virus (isolate w64/pWS23) (WHV).
   5366..5391    -  misc_feature   MCS (fragment): pBluescript multiple cloning site
   5402..7960    -  CDS            TRPS1 (fragment): TRPS1_HUMAN - Experimental evidence at protein level: Swiss-Prot protein existence level 1. Transcriptional repressor. Binds specifically to GATA sequences and represses expression of GATA-regulated genes at selected sites and stages in vertebrate development. Regulates chondrocyte proliferation and differentiation. Executes multiple functions in proliferating chondrocytes, expanding the region of distal chondrocytes, activating proliferation in columnar cells and supporting the differentiation of columnar into hypertrophic chondrocytes. From Homo sapiens (Human).
   7985..8008    -  misc_feature   MCS (fragment): pBluescript multiple cloning site
   8018..8419    -  promoter       SFFV promoter: spleen focus-forming virus long terminal repeat (LTR) promoter
   8453..8570    -  misc_feature   cPPT/CTS: central polypurine tract and central termination sequence of HIV-1
   8589..8689    -  CDS            Rev (fragment): human immunodeficiency virus 1 (HIV-1) Rev protein; rev; enhances nuclear export of unspliced and incompletely spliced viral mRNAs
   9066..99      -  misc_feature   RRE (across the origin): The Rev response element (RRE) of HIV-1 allows for Rev-dependent mRNA export from the nucleus to the cytoplasm.
