[The description below was written by a language model from this plasmid's Addgene catalogue record and pLannotate feature annotations shown in this document.]
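Description:
SFFV-TRPS1-Brd 67 is a lentiviral transfer plasmid built on the SFFV-MCS backbone for expressing the human transcription factor TRPS1 together with a construct-specific DNA barcode. In bacteria it replicates from a high-copy ColE1/pUC-type origin and is selected with ampicillin through the β-lactamase gene. An f1 origin and remnants of a pBluescript-type cloning region (lac promoter/operator, lacZα fragment, T3 and T7 promoters) are also present. The viral portion has a third-generation, self-inactivating layout. An RSV promoter is fused to a truncated HIV-1 5' LTR and drives genomic RNA production in packaging cells. It is followed by the Ψ packaging signal with a partial gag sequence, the RRE for Rev-dependent nuclear export, and the cPPT/CTS. A ΔU3 3' LTR closes the provirus, with an SV40 poly(A) signal and SV40 origin lying outside it.

Within the provirus, the spleen focus-forming virus (SFFV) promoter, a strong promoter often used in hematopoietic cells, drives the TRPS1 coding sequence, which was cloned between flanking restriction sites of the multiple cloning site. A WPRE downstream enhances transcript stability and expression. According to the depositor, the barcode sits after the WPRE at an XbaI site, giving the order SFFV–TF–WPRE–barcode; the barcode itself is not annotated in the feature table. The catalogue lists an insert of 1011 bp, whereas the annotated TRPS1 fragment spans roughly 2.6 kb, which fits the 9.2 kb total better. No fluorescent reporter or mammalian selection marker is annotated. The plasmid belongs to a barcoded transcription factor collection for combinatorial screening in immune cell reprogramming, where the barcode presumably allows delivered factors to be identified.
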