Addgene plasmid #219045: SFFV-TRPS1-Brd 67
Purpose: Transcription factor TRPS1 with a specific barcode assigned.
Depositing lab: Filipe Pereira. Depositing organization: Center for Neuroscience and Cell Biology, University of Coimbra. Publication: A combinatorial transcription factor screening platform for immune cell reprogramming. Kurochkin I, Altman AR, Caiado I, Pertiga-Cabral D, Halitzki E, Minaeva M, Zimmermannova O, Henriques-Oliveira L, Klein D, Nair M, Oliveira D, Cajal LR, Knittel R, Feick C, Ringner M, Martin M, Cirovic B, Pires CF, Rosa FF, Sitnicka E, Theis FJ, Pereira CF. Cell Syst. 2026 Jan 21;17(1):101457. doi: 10.1016/j.cels.2025.101457. Epub 2026 Jan 14. PubMed 41539305.
Backbone
  Vector backbone: SFFV-MCS
  Backbone size w/o insert (bp): 6638
  Vector type: Lentiviral
Growth in bacteria
  Bacterial resistance: Ampicillin, 100 μg/mL
  Growth temperature: 37°C
  Growth strain: NEB Stable
  Copy number: High Copy
Gene/Insert
  Gene/Insert name: TRPS1
  Species: H. sapiens (human)
  Insert size (bp): 1011
  Entrez Gene: TRPS1 (a.k.a. GC79, LGCR)
  Promoter: The spleen focus-forming virus (SFFV) promoter
  Cloning method: Restriction Enzyme; 5′ cloning site Bsp119I (not destroyed); 3′ cloning site BstHI (not destroyed)
Terms and licenses: Academic/Nonprofit Terms; Industry Terms: Not Available to Industry
Depositor comments: Barcode sequence cloned into XbaI restriction site. Design of plasmid is as follows: SFFV-[TF sequence]-WPRE-[Barcode sequence].
How to cite: SFFV-TRPS1-Brd 67 was a gift from Filipe Pereira (Addgene plasmid # 219045 ; http://n2t.net/addgene:219045 ; RRID:Addgene_219045)
